>Addgene plasmid #224040 | AiP13900 - pAAV-AiE0458m_3xC2-minBG-SYFP2-WPRE3-BGHpA (Alias: CN3900) | addgene full sequence | sequence record 462733 | Addgene NGS Result
CCTGCAGGCAGCTGCGCGCTCGCTCGCTCACTGAGGCCGCCCGGGCGTCGGGCGACCTTTGGTCGCCCGG
CCTCAGTGAGCGAGCGAGCGCGCAGAGAGGGAGTGGCCAACTCCATCACTAGGGGTTCCTGCGGCCGCAC
GCGTAATGGAAATTTCCACGGATAAATAATTCATGAGACTTGAGGAAAATGTGTGCTAGTCCTCAATACC
TTATAAAATGTATTATTCATTTTGAATTAGATTAAAATGTTTAAAAAATGCTATCTATAAGACACTGTGG
GAGCCAAAATGGAAATTTCCACGGATAAATAATTCATGAGACTTGAGGAAAATGTGTGCTAGTCCTCAAT
ACCTTATAAAATGTATTATTCATTTTGAATTAGATTAAAATGTTTAAAAAATGCTATCTATAAGACACTG
TGGGAGCCAAAATGGAAATTTCCACGGATAAATAATTCATGAGACTTGAGGAAAATGTGTGCTAGTCCTC
AATACCTTATAAAATGTATTATTCATTTTGAATTAGATTAAAATGTTTAAAAAATGCTATCTATAAGACA
CTGTGGGAGCCAAGAGCTCGGGCTGGGCATAAAAGTCAGGGCAGAGCCATCTATTGCTTACATTTGCTTC
TGGGATCCAGATCTTTCGAAGCTAGCGCTACCGGTCGCCACCATGGTGAGCAAGGGCGAGGAGCTGTTCA
CCGGGGTGGTGCCCATCCTGGTCGAGCTGGACGGCGACGTAAACGGCCACAAGTTCAGCGTGTCCGGCGA
GGGCGAGGGCGATGCCACCTACGGCAAGCTGACCCTGAAGCTGATCTGCACCACCGGCAAGCTGCCCGTG
CCCTGGCCCACCCTCGTGACCACCCTGGGCTACGGCGTGCAGTGCTTCGCCCGCTACCCCGACCACATGA
AGCAGCACGACTTCTTCAAGTCCGCCATGCCCGAAGGCTACGTCCAGGAGCGCACCATCTTCTTCAAGGA
CGACGGCAACTACAAGACCCGCGCCGAGGTGAAGTTCGAGGGCGACACCCTGGTGAACCGCATCGAGCTG
AAGGGCATCGACTTCAAGGAGGACGGCAACATCCTGGGGCACAAGCTGGAGTACAACTACAACAGCCACA
ACGTCTATATCACCGCCGACAAGCAGAAGAACGGCATCAAGGCCAACTTCAAGATCCGCCACAACATCGA
GGACGGCGGCGTGCAGCTCGCCGACCACTACCAGCAGAACACCCCCATCGGCGACGGCCCCGTGCTGCTG
CCCGACAACCACTACCTGAGCTACCAGTCCAAGCTGAGCAAAGACCCCAACGAGAAGCGCGATCACATGG
TCCTGCTGGAGTTCGTGACCGCCGCCGGGATCACTCTCGGCATGGACGAGCTGTACAAGTAAGTCGACGG
CGCGCCGCGGCCGCGAATTCGATATCATAATCAACCTCTGGATTACAAAATTTGTGAAAGATTGACTGGT
ATTCTTAACTATGTTGCTCCTTTTACGCTATGTGGATACGCTGCTTTAATGCCTTTGTATCATGCTATTG
CTTCCCGTATGGCTTTCATTTTCTCCTCCTTGTATAAATCCTGGTTAGTTCTTGCCACGGCGGAACTCAT
CGCCGCCTGCCTTGCCCGCTGCTGGACAGGGGCTCGGCTGTTGGGCACTGACAATTCCGTGGCTCGAGAG
ATCTTCGACTGTGCCTTCTAGTTGCCAGCCATCTGTTGTTTGCCCCTCCCCCGTGCCTTCCTTGACCCTG
GAAGGTGCCACTCCCACTGTCCTTTCCTAATAAAATGAGGAAATTGCATCGCATTGTCTGAGTAGGTGTC
ATTCTATTCTGGGGGGTGGGGTGGGGCAGGACAGCAAGGGGGAGGATTGGGAAGACAATAGCAGGCATGA
GATCTCACGTGCGGACCGAGCGGCCGCAGGAACCCCTAGTGATGGAGTTGGCCACTCCCTCTCTGCGCGC
TCGCTCGCTCACTGAGGCCGGGCGACCAAAGGTCGCCCGACGCCCGGGCTTTGCCCGGGCGGCCTCAGTG
AGCGAGCGAGCGCGCAGCTGCCTGCAGGGGCGCCTGATGCGGTATTTTCTCCTTACGCATCTGTGCGGTA
TTTCACACCGCATA
[95 nt withheld, positions 2115-2209]
T
[46 nt withheld, positions 2211-2256]
C
[141 nt withheld, positions 2258-2398]
CCTTTGACGTTGGAGTCCACGTTCTTT
[37 nt withheld, positions 2426-2462]
ACTCTATCTCGGGCTATTCTTTTGATTTATAAGGGATTTTGCCGATTTCGGTCTATTGGTTAAAAAATGA
GCTGATTTAACAAAAATTTAACGCGAATTTTAACAAAATATTAACGTTTACAATTTTATGGTGCACTCTC
AGTACAATCTGCTCTGATGCCGCATAGTTAAGCCAGCCCCGACACCCGCCAACACCCGCTGACGCGCCCT
GACGGGCTTGTCTGCTCCCGGCATCCGCTTACAGACAAGCTGTGACCGTCTCCGGGAGCTGCATGTGTCA
GAGGTTTTCACCGTCATCACCGAAACGCGCGAGACGAAAGGGCCTCGTGATACGCCTATTTTTATAGGTT
AATGTCATGATAATAATGGTTTCTTAGACGTCAGGTGGCACTTTTCGGGGAAATGTGCGCGGAACCCCTA
TTTGTTTATTTTTCTAAATACATTCAAATATGTATCCGCTCATGAGACAATAACCCTGATAAATGCTTCA
ATAATATTGAAAAAGGAAGAGTATGAGTATTCAACATTTCCGTGTCGCCCTTATTCCCTTTTTTGCGGCA
TTTTGCCTTCCTGTTTTTGCTCACCCAGAAACGCTGGTGAAAGTAAAAGATGCTGAAGATCAGTTGGGTG
CACGAGTGGGTTACATCGAACTGGATCTCAACAGCGGTAAGATCCTTGAGAGTTTTCGCCCCGAAGAACG
TTTTCCAATGATGAGCACTTTTAAAGTTCTGCTATGTGGCGCGGTATTATCCCGTATTGACGCCGGGCAA
GAGCAACTCGGTCGCCGCATACACTATTCTCAGAATGACTTGGTTGAGTACTCACCAGTCACAGAAAAGC
ATCTTACGGATGGCATGACAGTAAGAGAATTATGCAGTGCTGCCATAACCATGAGTGATAACACTGCGGC
CAACTTACTTCTGACAACGATCGGAGGACCGAAGGAGCTAACCGCTTTTTTGCACAACATGGGGGATCAT
GTAACTCGCCTTGATCGTTGGGAACCGGAGCTGAATGAAGCCATACCAAACGACGAGCGTGACACCACGA
TGCCTGTAGCAATGGCAACAACGTTGCGCAAACTATTAACTGGCGAACTACTTACTCTAGCTTCCCGGCA
ACAATTAATAGACTGGATGGAGGCGGATAAAGTTGCAGGACCACTTCTGCGCTCGGCCCTTCCGGCTGGC
TGGTTTATTGCTGATAAATCTGGAGCCGGTGAGCGTGGGTCTCGCGGTATCATTGCAGCACTGGGGCCAG
ATGGTAAGCCCTCCCGTATCGTAGTTATCTACACGACGGGGAGTCAGGCAACTATGGATGAACGAAATAG
ACAGATCGCTGAGATAGGTGCCTCACTGATTAAGCATTGGTAACTGTCAGACCAAGTTTACTCATATATA
CTTTAGATTGATTTAAAACTTCATTTTTAATTTAAAAGGATCTAGGTGAAGATCCTTTTTGATAATCTCA
TGACCAAAATCCCTTAACGTGAGTTTTCGTTCCACTGAGCGTCAGACCCCGTAGAAAAGATCAAAGGATC
TTCTTGAGATCCTTTTTTTCTGCGCGTAATCTGCTGCTTGCAAACAAAAAAACCACCGCTACCAGCGGTG
GTTTGTTTGCCGGATCAAGAGCTACCAACTCTTTTTCCGAAGGTAACTGGCTTCAGCAGAGCGCAGATAC
CAAATACTGTTCTTCTAGTGTAGCCGTAGTTAGGCCACCACTTCAAGAACTCTGTAGCACCGCCTACATA
CCTCGCTCTGCTAATCCTGTTACCAGTGGCTGCTGCCAGTGGCGATAAGTCGTGTCTTACCGGGTTGGAC
TCAAGACGATAGTTACCGGATAAGGCGCAGCGGTCGGGCTGAACGGGGGGTTCGTGCACACAGCCCAGCT
TGGAGCGAACGACCTACACCGAACTGAGATACCTACAGCGTGAGCTATGAGAAAGCGCCACGCTTCCCGA
AGGGAGAAAGGCGGACAGGTATCCGGTAAGCGGCAGGGTCGGAACAGGAGAGCGCACGAGGGAGCTTCCA
GGGGGAAACGCCTGGTATCTTTATAGTCCTGTCGGGTTTCGCCACCTCTGACTTGAGCGTCGATTTTTGT
GATGCTCGTCAGGGGGGCGGAGCCTATGGAAAAACGCCAGCAACGCGGCCTTTTTACGGTTCCTGGCCTT
TTGCTGGCCTTTTGCTCACATGT
Features (pLannotate 1.2.2; 14 found; start..end, strand, type, name):
     12..39      +  repeat_region  AAV2 ITR (fragment): inverted terminal repeat of adeno-associated virus serotype 2 inverted
     68..95      +  repeat_region  AAV2 ITR (fragment): inverted terminal repeat of adeno-associated virus serotype 2 inverted
    673..1389    +  CDS            SYFP2: SYFP2 is a basic (constitutively fluorescent) yellow fluorescent protein published in 2006, derived from Aequorea victoria. It is reported to be a very rapidly-maturing monomer with moderate acid sensitivity.
   1429..1586    +  misc_feature   WPRE (fragment): woodchuck hepatitis virus posttranscriptional regulatory element
   1592..1672    +  misc_feature   WPRE (fragment): woodchuck hepatitis virus posttranscriptional regulatory element
   1689..1800    +  polyA_signal   bGH poly(A) signal: bovine growth hormone polyadenylation signal
   1918..2058    +  repeat_region  AAV2 ITR: inverted terminal repeat of adeno-associated virus serotype 2 inverted
   2063..2114    -  misc_feature   bom (fragment): basis of mobility region from pBR322
   2133..2588    +  rep_origin     f1 ori (sequence partly withheld): f1 bacteriophage origin of replication; arrow indicates direction of (+) strand synthesis
   2589..2638    -  misc_feature   bom (fragment): basis of mobility region from pBR322
   2740..2775    -  CDS            rop (fragment): Rop protein, which maintains plasmids at low copy number; rop
   2870..2974    +  promoter       AmpR promoter: bla
   2975..3835    +  CDS            AmpR: β-lactamase; bla; confers resistance to ampicillin, carbenicillin, and related antibiotics
   4006..4594    +  rep_origin     ori: high-copy-number ColE1/pMB1/pBR322/pUC origin of replication
