[The description below was written by a language model from this plasmid's Addgene catalogue record and pLannotate feature annotations shown in this document.]
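Description:
AiP13900 (pAAV-AiE0458m_3xC2-minBG-SYFP2-WPRE3-BGHpA, alias CN3900) is a 4,655 nt AAV transfer plasmid built on a pAAV backbone for packaging an enhancer-driven fluorescent reporter into recombinant adeno-associated virus. It is propagated in bacteria through a high-copy ColE1/pUC-type origin and selected with ampicillin via the AmpR (β-lactamase) gene and its own promoter. An f1 phage origin and small remnants of pBR322 bom and rop sequences are also present in the backbone. AAV2 inverted terminal repeats flank the expression cassette and provide the signals for genome replication and encapsidation. The annotation finds a full-length ITR downstream of the cassette but only short ITR fragments on the upstream side, which may reflect the difficulty of sequencing or annotating these repeats.

The payload is SYFP2, a rapidly maturing monomeric yellow fluorescent protein derived from Aequorea victoria. According to the catalogue entry it is expressed from the minBG minimal promoter, which depends on the upstream AiE0458m_3xC2 enhancer. Neither element is annotated in the feature table, but the unannotated stretch between the upstream ITR fragments and the SYFP2 coding sequence is where they would be expected. The name suggests a triplicated core of the AiE0458m enhancer, though the record does not spell this out. Downstream, two adjacent WPRE fragments correspond to the shortened WPRE3 element, which enhances transcript stability and expression, followed by the bovine growth hormone polyadenylation signal. The enhancer was designed to drive strong AAV-mediated transgene expression in cortical layer 5 extratelencephalic (L5_ET) neurons, so the construct serves as a viral tool for labelling this cell type with yellow fluorescence.
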