Addgene plasmid #224040: AiP13900 - pAAV-AiE0458m_3xC2-minBG-SYFP2-WPRE3-BGHpA (Alias: CN3900)
Purpose: AiE0458m_3xC2 is an enhancer sequence, designed to drive AAV-mediated transgene expression in cortical L5_ET neurons (strong)
Depositing lab: Allen Institute for Brain Science & Jonathan Ting. Depositing organization: Allen Institute. Publication: A suite of enhancer AAVs and transgenic mouse lines for genetic access to cortical cell types. Ben-Simon Y, Hooper M, Narayan S, Daigle TL, Dwivedi D, Way SW, Oster A, Stafford DA, Mich JK, Taormina MJ, Martinez RA, Opitz-Araya X, Roth JR, Alexander JR, Allen S, Amster A, Arbuckle J, Ayala A, Baker PM, Bakken TE, Barcelli T, Barta S, Bendrick J, Bertagnolli D, Bielstein C, Bishwakarma P, Bowlus J, Boyer G, Brouner K, Casian B, Casper T, Chakka AB, Chakrabarty R, Chance RK, Chavan S, Clark M, Colbert K, Collman F, Daniel S, Departee M, DiValentin P, Donadio N, Dotson N, Egdorf T, Fliss T, Gabitto M, Garcia J, Gary A, Gasperini M, Gloe J, Goldy J, Gore BB, Graybuck L, Greisman N, Haeseleer F, Halterman C, Haradon Z, Hastings SD, Helback O, Ho W, Hockemeyer D, Huang C, Huff S, Hunker A, Johansen N, Jones D, Juneau Z, Kalmbach B, Kannan M, Khem S, Kussick E, Kutsal R, Larsen R, Lee C, Lee AY, Leibly M, Lenz GH, Li S, Liang E, Lusk N, Madigan Z, Malloy J, Malone J, McCue R, Melchor J, Mollenkopf T, Moosman S, Morin E, Newman D, Ng L, Ngo K, Omstead V, Otto S, Oyama A, Pena N, Pham T, Phillips E, Pom CA, Potekhina L, Ransford S, Ray PL, Rette D, Reynoldson C, Rimorin C, Rocha D, Ruiz A, Sanchez REA, Sawyer L, Sedeno-Cortes A, Sevigny JP, Shapovalova N, Shepard N, Shulga L, Sigler AR, Siverts L, Soliman S, Somasundaram S, Staats B, Stewart K, Szelenyi E, Tieu M, Trader C, Tran A, van Velthoven CTJ, Walker M, Wang Y, Weed N, Wirthlin M, Wood T, Wynalda B, Yao Z, Zhou T, Ariza J, Dee N, Reding M, Ronellenfitch K, Mufti S, Sunkin SM, Smith KA, Esposito L, Waters J, Thyagarajan B, Yao S, Lein ES, Zeng H, Levi BP, Ngai J, Ting JT, Tasic B. Cell. 2025 May 16:S0092-8674(25)00513-6. doi: 10.1016/j.cell.2025.05.002. PubMed 40403729.
Backbone
  Vector backbone: pAAV
  Vector type: AAV
Growth in bacteria
  Bacterial resistance: Ampicillin, 100 μg/mL
  Growth temperature: 30°C
  Growth strain: NEB Stable
  Copy number: High Copy
Gene/Insert
  Gene/Insert name: SYFP2
  Species: Synthetic
  Mutation: NA
  Promoter: minBG
  Cloning method: Other
Terms and licenses: Academic/Nonprofit Terms; Industry Terms: Not Available to Industry
Depositor comments: Cloning Method: RE Cloning
How to cite: AiP13900 - pAAV-AiE0458m_3xC2-minBG-SYFP2-WPRE3-BGHpA (Alias: CN3900) was a gift from Allen Institute for Brain Science & Jonathan Ting (Addgene plasmid # 224040 ; http://n2t.net/addgene:224040 ; RRID:Addgene_224040)
